>Addgene plasmid #64180 | pU | depositor full sequence | sequence record 107495 | pU sequence 4822 bps
TTACATCTTCGGAAAACAAAAACTATTTTTTCTTTAATTTCTTTTTTTACTTTCTATTTTTAATTTATAT
ATTTATATTAAAAAATTTAAATTATAATTATTTTTATAGCACGTGATGAAAAGGACCCTAAGAAACCATT
ATTATCATGACATTAACCTATAAAAATAGGCGTATCACGAGGCCCTTTCGTCTCGCGCGTTTCGGTGATG
ACGGTGAAAACCTCTGACACATGCAGCTCCCGGAGACGGTCACAGCTTGTCTGTAAGCGGATGCCGGGAG
CAGACAAGCCCGTCAGGGCGCGTCAGCGGGTGTTGGCGGCGATTCGGTAATCTCCGAACAGAAGGAAGAA
CGAAGGAAGGAGCACAGACTTAGATTGGTATATATACGCATATGTAGTGTTGAAGAAACATGAAATTGCC
CAGTATTCTTAACCCAACTGCACAGAACAAAAACCTGCAGGAAACGAAGATAAATCATGTCGAAAGCTAC
ATATAAGGAACGTGCTGCTACTCATCCTAGTCCTGTTGCTGCCAAGCTATTTAATATCATGCACGAAAAG
CAAACAAACTTGTGTGCTTCATTGGATGTTCGTACCACCAAGGAATTACTGGAGTTAGTTGAAGCATTAG
GTCCCAAAATTTGTTTACTAAAAACACATGTGGATATCTTGACTGATTTTTCCATGGAGGGCACAGTTAA
GCCGCTAAAGGCATTATCCGCCAAGTACAATTTTTTACTCTTCGAAGACAGAAAATTTGCTGACATTGGT
AATACAGTCAAATTGCAGTACTCTGCGGGTGTATACAGAATAGCAGAATGGGCAGACATTACGAATGCAC
ACGGTGTGGTGGGCCCAGGTATTGTTAGCGGTTTGAAGCAGGCGGCAGAAGAAGTAACAAAGGAACCTAG
AGGCCTTTTGATGTTAGCAGAATTGTCATGCAAGGGCTCCCTATCTACTGGAGAATATACTAAGGGTACT
GTTGACATTGCGAAGAGCGACAAAGATTTTGTTATCGGCTTTATTGCTCAAAGAGACATGGGTGGAAGAG
ATGAAGGTTACGATTGGTTGATTATGACACCCGGTGTGGGTTTAGATGACAAGGGAGACGCATTGGGTCA
ACAGTATAGAACCGTGGATGATGTGGTCTCTACAGGATCTGACATTATTATTGTTGGAAGAGGACTATTT
GCAAAGGGAAGGGATGCTAAGGTAGAGGGTGAACGTTACAGAAAAGCAGGCTGGGAAGCATATTTGAGAA
GATGCGGCCAGCAAAACTAAAAAACTGTATTATAAGTAAATGCATGTATACTAAACTCACAAATTAGAGC
TTCAATTTAATTATATCAGTTATTACCCTATGCGGTGTGAAATACCGCACAGATGCGTAAGGAGAAAATA
CCGCATCAGGCGCGGATCCTATGCGGTGTGAAATACCGCACAGATGCGTAAGGAGAAAATACCGCATCAG
GAAATTGTAAGCGTTAATATTTTGTTAAAATTCGCGTTAAATTTTTGTTAAATCAGCTCATTTTTTAACC
AATAGGCCGAAATCGGCAAAATCCCTTATAAATCAAAAGAATAGACCGAGATAGGGT
[37 nt withheld, positions 1598-1634]
AAAGAACGTGGACTCCAACGTCAAAGG
[49 nt withheld, positions 1662-1710]
T
[91 nt withheld, positions 1712-1802]
G
[128 nt withheld, positions 1804-1931]
CCATTCGCCATTCAGGCTGCGCAACTGTTGGGAAGGGCGATCGGTGCGGGCCTCTTCGCTATTACGCCAG
CTGGCGAAAGGGGGATGTGCTGCAAGGCGATTAAGTTGGGTAACGCCAGGGTTTTCCCAGTCACGACGTT
GTAAAACGACGGCCAGTGAATTGTAATACGACTCACTATAGGGCGAATTGGAGCTCCACCGCGGTGGCGG
CCGCTCTAGAACTAGTGGGTCCCCCGGGCTGCAGGAATTCGATATCAAGCTTATCGATACCGTCGACCTG
GAGGGGGGGCCCGGTACCAGCTTTTGTTCCCTTTAGTGAGGGTTAATTTCGAGCTTGGCGTAATCATGGT
CATAGCTGTTTCCTGTGTGAAATTGTTATCCGCTCACAATTCCACACAACATACGAGCCGGAAGCATAAA
GTGTAAAGCCTGGGGTGCCTAATGAGTGAGCTAACTCACATTAATTGCGTTGCGCTCACTGCCCGCTTTC
CAGTCGGGAAACCTGTCGTGCCAGCTGCATTAATGAATCGGCCAACGCGCGGGGAGAGGCGGTTTGCGTA
TTGGGCGCTCTTCCGCTTCCTCGCTCACTGACTCGCTGCGCTCGGTCGTTCGGCTGCGGCGAGCGGTATC
AGCTCACTCAAAGGCGGTAATACGGTTATCCACAGAATCAGGGGATAACGCAGGAAAGAACATGTGAGCA
AAAGGCCAGCAAAAGGCCAGGAACCGTAAAAAGGCCGCGTTGCTGGCGTTTTTCCATAGGCTCCGCCCCC
CTGACGAGCATCACAAAAATCGACGCTCAAGTCAGAGGTGGCGAAACCCGACAGGACTATAAAGATACCA
GGCGTTTCCCCCTGGAAGCTCCCTCGTGCGCTCTCCTGTTCCGACCCTGCCGCTTACCGGATACCTGTCC
GCCTTTCTCCCTTCGGGAAGCGTGGCGCTTTCTCATAGCTCACGCTGTAGGTATCTCAGTTCGGTGTAGG
TCGTTCGCTCCAAGCTGGGCTGTGTGCACGAACCCCCCGTTCAGCCCGACCGCTGCGCCTTATCCGGTAA
CTATCGTCTTGAGTCCAACCCGGTAAGACACGACTTATCGCCACTGGCAGCAGCCACTGGTAACAGGATT
AGCAGAGCGAGGTATGTAGGCGGTGCTACAGAGTTCTTGAAGTGGTGGCCTAACTACGGCTACACTAGAA
GGACAGTATTTGGTATCTGCGCTCTGCTGAAGCCAGTTACCTTCGGAAAAAGAGTTGGTAGCTCTTGATC
CGGCAAACAAACCACCGCTGGTAGCGGTGGTTTTTTTGTTTGCAAGCAGCAGATTACGCGCAGAAAAAAA
GGATCTCAAGAAGATCCTTTGATCTTTTCTACGGGGTCTGACGCTCAGTGGAACGAAAACTCACGTTAAG
GGATTTTGGTCATGAGATTATCAAAAAGGATCTTCACCTAGATCCTTTTAAATTAAAAATGAAGTTTTAA
ATCAATCTAAAGTATATATGAGTAAACTTGGTCTGACAGTTACCAATGCTTAATCAGTGAGGCACCTATC
TCAGCGATCTGTCTATTTCGTTCATCCATAGTTGCCTGACTGCCCGTCGTGTAGATAACTACGATACGGG
AGGGCTTACCATCTGGCCCCAGTGCTGCAATGATACCGCGAGACCCACGCTCACCGGCTCCAGATTTATC
AGCAATAAACCAGCCAGCCGGAAGGGCCGAGCGCAGAAGTGGTCCTGCAACTTTATCCGCCTCCATCCAG
TCTATTAATTGTTGCCGGGAAGCTAGAGTAAGTAGTTCGCCAGTTAATAGTTTGCGCAACGTTGTTGCCA
TTGCTACAGGCATCGTGGTGTCACGCTCGTCGTTTGGTATGGCTTCATTCAGCTCCGGTTCCCAACGATC
AAGGCGAGTTACATGATCCCCCATGTTGTGAAAAAAAGCGGTTAGCTCCTTCGGTCCTCCGATCGTTGTC
AGAAGTAAGTTGGCCGCAGTGTTATCACTCATGGTTATGGCAGCACTGCATAATTCTCTTACTGTCATGC
CATCCGTAAGATGCTTTTCTGTGACTGGTGAGTACTCAACCAAGTCATTCTGAGAATAGTGTATGCGGCG
ACCGAGTTGCTCTTGCCCGGCGTCAATACGGGATAATACCGCGCCACATAGCAGAACTTTAAAAGTGCTC
ATCATTGGAAAACGTTCTTCGGGGCGAAAACTCTCAAGGATCTTACCGCTGTTGAGATCCAGTTCGATGT
AACCCACTCGTGCACCCAACTGATCTTCAGCATCTTTTACTTTCACCAGCGTTTCTGGGTGAGCAAAAAC
AGGAAGGCAAAATGCCGCAAAAAAGGGAATAAGGGCGACACGGAAATGTTGAATACTCATACTCTTCCTT
TTTCAATATTATTGAAGCATTTATCAGGGTTATTGTCTCATGAGCGGATACATATTTGAATGTATTTAGA
AAAATAAACAAATAGGGGTTCCGCGCACATTTCCCCGAAAAGTGCCACCTGACGGATCGCTTGCCTGTAA
CTTACACGCGCCTCGTATCTTTTAATGATGGAATAATTTGGGAATTTACTCTGTATTTATTTATTTTTAT
GTTTTGTATTTGGATTTTAGAAAGTAAATAAAGAAGGTAGAAGAGTTACGGAATGAAGAAAAAAAAATAA
ACAAAGGTTTAAAAAATTTCAACAAAAAGCGTACTTTACATATATATTTATTAGACAAGAAAAGCAGATT
AAATAGATATACATTCGATTAACGATAAGTAAAATGTAAAATCACAGGATTTTCGTGTGTGGTCTTCTAC
ACAGACAAGATGAAACAATTCGGCATTAATACCTGAGAGCAGGAAGAGCAAGATAAAAGGTAGTATTTGT
TGGCGATCCCCCTAGAGTCTT
Features (pLannotate 1.2.2; 18 found; start..end, strand, type, name):
    192..227     +  CDS            rop (fragment): Rop protein, which maintains plasmids at low copy number; rop
    321..476     +  promoter       URA3 promoter (fragment): S. cerevisiae URA3
    477..1280    +  CDS            URA3: orotidine-5'-phosphate decarboxylase, required for uracil biosynthesis; S. cerevisiae URA3; yeast auxotrophic marker, counterselectable with 5-fluoroorotic acid (5-FOA)
   1359..1410    +  misc_feature   bom (fragment): basis of mobility region from pBR322
   1420..1471    +  misc_feature   bom (fragment): basis of mobility region from pBR322
   1472..1931    -  rep_origin     f1 ori (sequence partly withheld): f1 bacteriophage origin of replication; arrow indicates direction of (+) strand synthesis
   1935..2092    -  CDS            lacZα (fragment): LacZα fragment of β-galactosidase; lacZ fragment
   2095..2113    +  promoter       T7 promoter: promoter for bacteriophage T7 RNA polymerase
   2122..2229    +  misc_feature   MCS: pBluescript multiple cloning site
   2241..2259    -  promoter       T3 promoter: promoter for bacteriophage T3 RNA polymerase
   2304..2320    -  protein_bind   lac operator: The lac repressor binds to the lac operator to inhibit transcription in E. coli. This inhibition can be relieved by adding lactose or isopropyl-β-D-thiogalactopyranoside (IPTG). lac repressor encoded by lacI
   2328..2358    -  promoter       lac promoter: promoter for the E. coli lac operon
   2373..2394    -  protein_bind   CAP binding site: CAP binding activates transcription in the presence of cAMP. E. coli catabolite activator protein
   2407..2499    -  CDS            lacI (fragment): lac repressor; lacI; The lac repressor binds to the lac operator to inhibit transcription in E. coli. This inhibition can be relieved by adding lactose or isopropyl-β-D-thiogalactopyranoside (IPTG).
   2682..3270    -  rep_origin     ori: high-copy-number ColE1/pMB1/pBR322/pUC origin of replication
   3441..4301    -  CDS            AmpR: β-lactamase; bla; confers resistance to ampicillin, carbenicillin, and related antibiotics
   4302..4406    -  promoter       AmpR promoter: bla
   4436..117     -  misc_feature   CEN/ARS (across the origin): S. cerevisiae CEN6 centromere fused to an autonomously replicating sequence
