[The description below was written by a language model from this plasmid's Addgene catalogue record and pLannotate feature annotations shown in this document.]
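Description:
pU is an empty yeast–E. coli shuttle backbone from a series of Saccharomyces cerevisiae single-copy plasmids built for auxotrophy compensation, selection with multiple markers, and the design of metabolically cooperating communities. It was derived from the parent vector pLU by removing the LEU2 marker, leaving URA3 as the only yeast selectable marker. The catalogue lists a backbone size of 7043 bp, whereas the deposited full sequence is 4,822 nt. The record does not explain the difference, though the larger figure may refer to the parent vector before the deletion.

In yeast the plasmid is maintained through a CEN/ARS element (the CEN6 centromere fused to an autonomously replicating sequence), which spans the sequence origin. This element gives stable, roughly single-copy inheritance. URA3, preceded by a fragment of its own promoter, encodes orotidine-5'-phosphate decarboxylase. It restores uracil prototrophy in ura3 strains and can be counterselected with 5-fluoroorotic acid.

In E. coli the plasmid replicates from a ColE1/pUC-type origin and is selected with ampicillin through AmpR (β-lactamase) under its native promoter. The catalogue lists it as low copy. An f1 origin permits single-stranded DNA production.

The cloning region has a pBluescript-style layout, with a multiple cloning site flanked by T7 and T3 promoters. It sits within a lacZα fragment downstream of the lac promoter, lac operator and CAP binding site. Short rop, bom and lacI fragments are backbone remnants. No insert is present and no yeast expression promoter is annotated, so pU serves mainly to complement uracil auxotrophy or as a matched control. It can also take restriction-cloned fragments that carry their own regulatory sequences.
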