Addgene plasmid #64180: pU
Purpose: (Empty Backbone) harbours marker gene URA3
Depositing lab: Markus Ralser. Depositing organization: University of Cambridge. Publication: Saccharomyces cerevisiae single-copy plasmids for auxotrophy compensation, multiple marker selection, and for designing metabolically cooperating communities. Mulleder M, Campbell K, Matsarskaia O, Eckerstorfer F, Ralser M. F1000Res. 2016 Sep 20;5:2351. eCollection 2016. 10.12688/f1000research.9606.1 PubMed 27830062.
Backbone
  Vector backbone: pLU
  Backbone size (bp): 7043
  Modifications to backbone: removed LEU2
  Vector type: Bacterial Expression, Yeast Expression
  Selectable markers: URA3
Growth in bacteria
  Bacterial resistance: Ampicillin, 100 μg/mL
  Growth temperature: 37°C
  Growth strain: DH5alpha
  Copy number: Low Copy
Gene/Insert
  Cloning method: Restriction Enzyme
Terms and licenses: Academic/Nonprofit Terms; Industry Terms: Not Available to Industry
How to cite: pU was a gift from Markus Ralser (Addgene plasmid # 64180 ; http://n2t.net/addgene:64180 ; RRID:Addgene_64180)
