>Addgene plasmid #64180 | pU | addgene partial sequence | sequence record 111908 | URA3-R2 5'-TTGGCGGATAATGCCTTTAG-3'
CCCTCCATGGAAAAATCAGTCAAGATATCCACATGTGTTTTTAGTAAACAAATTTTGGGACCTAATGCTT
CAACTAACTCCAGTAATTCCTTGGTGGTACGAACATCCAATGAAGCACACAAGTTTGTTTGCTTTTCGTG
CATGATATTAAATAGCTTGGCAGCAACAGGACTAGGATGAGTAGCAGCACGTTCCTTATATGTAGCTTTC
GACATGATTTATCTTCGTTTCCTGCAGGTTTTTGTTCTGTGCAGTTGGGTTAAGAATACTGGGCAATTTC
ATGTTTCTTCAACACTACATATGCGTATATATACCAATCTAAGTCTGTGCTCCTTCCTTCGTTCTTCCTT
CTGTTCGGAGATTACCGAATCGCCGCCAACACCCGCTGACGCGCCCTGACGGGCTTGTCTGCTCCCGGCA
TCCGCTTACAGACAAGCTGTGACCGTCTCCGGGAGCTGCATGTGTCAGAGGTTTTCACCGTCATCACCGA
AACGCGCGAGACGAAAGGGCCTCGTGATACGCCTATTTTTATAGGTTAATGTCATGATAATAATGGTTTC
TTAGGGTCCTTTTCATCACGTGCTATAAAAATAATTATAATTTAAATTTTTTAATATAAATATATAAATT
AAAAATAGAAAGTAAAAAAAGAAATTAAAGAAAAAATAGTTTTTGTTTTCCGAAGATGTAAAAGACTCTA
GGGGGATCGCCAACAAATACTACCTTTTATCTTGCTCTTCCTGCTCTCAGGTATTAATGCCGAATTGTTT
CATCTTGTCTGTGTAGAAGACCACACACGAAAATCCTGTGATTTTACATTTTACTTATCGTTAATCGAAT
GTATATCTATTTAATCTGCTTTTCTTGTCTAATAAATATATATGTAAAGTACGCTTTTTGTTGAAATTTT
TTAAACCTTTGTTTATTTTT
