>Addgene plasmid #64180 | pU | addgene partial sequence | sequence record 111909 | F1ori-R 5'-AGGGAAGAAAGCGAAAGGAG-3'
[67 nt withheld, positions 1-67]
CCATTCGCCATTCAGGCTGCGCAACTGTTGGGAAGGGCGATCGGTGCGGGCCTCTTCGCTATTACGCCAG
CTGGCGAAAGGGGGATGTGCTGCAAGGCGATTAAGTTGGGTAACGCCAGGGTTTTCCCAGTCACGACGTT
GTAAAACGACGGCCAGTGAATTGTAATACGACTCACTATAGGGCGAATTGGAGCTCCACCGCGGTGGCGG
CCGCTCTAGAACTAGTGGGTCCCCCGGGCTGCAGGAATTCGATATCAAGCTTATCGATACCGTCGACCTG
GAGGGGGGGCCCGGTACCAGCTTTTGTTCCCTTTAGTGAGGGTTAATTTCGAGCTTGGCGTAATCATGGT
CATAGCTGTTTCCTGTGTGAAATTGTTATCCGCTCACAATTCCACACAACATACGAGCCGGAAGCATAAA
GTGTAAAGCCTGGGGTGCCTAATGAGTGAGCTAACTCACATTAATTGCGTTGCGCTCACTGCCCGCTTTC
CAGTCGGGAAACCTGTCGTGCCAGCTGCATTAATGAATCGGCCAACGCGCGGGGAGAGGCGGTTTGCGTA
TTGGGCGCTCTTCCGCTTCCTCGCTCACTGACTCGCTGCGCTCGGTCGTTCGGCTGCGGCGAGCGGTATC
AGCTCACTCAAAGGCGGTAATACGGTTATCCACAGAATCAGGGGATAACGCAGGAAAGAACATGTGAGCA
AAAGGCCAGCAAAAGGCCAGGAACCGTAAAAAGGCCGCGTTGCTGGCGTTTTTCCATAGGCTCCGCCCCC
CTGACGAGCATCACAAAAATCGACGCTCAAGTCAGAGGTGGCGAAACCCGACAGGACTATAAAGATACCA
GGCGTTTCCCCCTGGAAGCTCCCTCGTGCGCTCTCCTGTTCCGACCCTGCCGCTTACCGGATACCTGTCC
GCCTTTCTCCCTTCGGGAAGCGTGGCGCTTTCTCA
