>Addgene plasmid #64180 | pU | addgene partial sequence | sequence record 111910 | F1ori-F 5'-GTGGACTCTTGTTCCAAACTGG-3'
ACCCTATCTCGGTCTATTCTTTTGATTTATAAGGGATTTTGCCGATTTCGGCCTATTGGTTAAAAAATGA
GCTGATTTAACAAAAATTTAACGCGAATTTTAACAAAATATTAACGCTTACAATTTCCTGATGCGGTATT
TTCTCCTTACGCATCTGTGCGGTATTTCACACCGCATAGGATCCGCGCCTGATGCGGTATTTTCTCCTTA
CGCATCTGTGCGGTATTTCACACCGCATAGGGTAATAACTGATATAATTAAATTGAAGCTCTAATTTGTG
AGTTTAGTATACATGCATTTACTTATAATACAGTTTTTTAGTTTTGCTGGCCGCATCTTCTCAAATATGC
TTCCCAGCCTGCTTTTCTGTAACGTTCACCCTCTACCTTAGCATCCCTTCCCTTTGCAAATAGTCCTCTT
CCAACAATAATAATGTCAGATCCTGTAGAGACCACATCATCCACGGTTCTATACTGTTGACCCAATGCGT
CTCCCTTGTCATCTAAACCCACACCGGGTGTCATAATCAACCAATCGTAACCTTCATCTCTTCCACCCAT
GTCTCTTTGAGCAATAAAGCCGATAACAAAATCTTTGTCGCTCTTCGCAATGTCAACAGTACCCTTAGTA
TATTCTCCAGTAGATAGGGAGCCCTTGCATGACAATTCTGCTAACATCAAAAGGCCTCTAGGTTCCTTTG
TTACTTCTTCTGCCGCCTGCTTCAAACCGCTAACAATACCTGGGCCCACCACACCGTGTGCATTCGTAAT
GTCTGCCCATTCTGCTATTCTGTATACACCCGCAGAGTACTGCAATTTGACTGTATTACCAATGTCAGCA
AATTTTCTGTCTTCGAAGAGTAAAAAATTGTACTTGGCGGATAATGCCTTTAGCGGCTTAACTGTGCCCT
CCATGGAAAAATCAGTCAAGATATCCACATGTGTTTTTAGTAAACAAATTTTGGGACCTAATGCTTCAAC
TAACTCCAGTAATTCCTTGGTGGTACGAACATCCAATGAAGCACACAAGTTTGTTTGCTTTTCGTGCATG
ATATTAAATAGCTTGGCAGCAAC
